Addgene plasmid #216145: pCENTR_MGGAGM
Purpose: Entry Vector
Depositing lab: Imran Siddiqi. Depositing organization: Centre for Cellular and Molecular Biology (CSIR-CCMB). Publication: Improved validation of protein interactions using bicistronic BiFC (Bi2FC). Sivakumar P, Vaishnavi V, Gayatri K, Satheesh GR, Siddiqi I. Physiol Mol Biol Plants. 2024 Jul;30(7):1047-1054. doi: 10.1007/s12298-024-01477-y. Epub 2024 Jul 2. PubMed 39100877.
Backbone
  Vector backbone: pCONR221
  Vector type: Cloning backbone
Growth in bacteria
  Bacterial resistance: Ampicillin, 100 μg/mL
  Growth temperature: 37°C
  Growth strain: DH5alpha
  Copy number: High Copy
Gene/Insert
  Gene/Insert name: MGGAGM Linker
  Species: Synthetic
  Cloning method: Gateway Cloning
Terms and licenses: Academic/Nonprofit Terms; Industry Terms: Not Available to Industry
Depositor comments: Please visit https://www.biorxiv.org/content/10.1101/2024.06.28.601222v1.full for bioRxiv preprint.
How to cite: pCENTR_MGGAGM was a gift from Imran Siddiqi (Addgene plasmid # 216145 ; http://n2t.net/addgene:216145 ; RRID:Addgene_216145)
