[The description below was written by a language model from this plasmid's Addgene catalogue record and pLannotate feature annotations shown in this document.]
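Description:
pCENTR_MGGAGM is a small (about 3.1 kb) Gateway entry vector for E. coli, listed as a cloning backbone derived from a vector the record calls pCONR221. It is propagated as a high-copy plasmid from a ColE1/pUC-type origin and selected with ampicillin through a bla (β-lactamase) gene driven by its own promoter.

The payload is a short synthetic insert named the MGGAGM linker. The feature table places attL1 and attL2 only about twenty bases apart, which fits an insert encoding just a handful of residues, as the name suggests. The linker itself is not annotated as a separate feature. attL sites are the substrates for the LR Clonase reaction, so the segment between them can be transferred by recombination into any attR-containing destination vector, replacing the destination cassette with this minimal linker rather than with a full open reading frame. rrnB T1 and T2 terminators lie upstream of attL1, a standard arrangement in entry vectors that insulates the cloning site from read-through transcription coming from the backbone. The remaining annotations (a lacI promoter with a partial lacI coding sequence, a short lacZα fragment and a partial bom region) are truncated remnants of earlier cloning vectors and are unlikely to have a functional role. No eukaryotic promoter, tag or reporter is present.

The stated purpose is simply "entry vector", and the associated work concerns a bicistronic bimolecular fluorescence complementation (Bi2FC) system for validating protein interactions. The record does not explain how the linker clone is used there. One plausible role, not stated, is filling a Gateway position with a short neutral peptide instead of a test protein.
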