Features (pLannotate 1.2.2; 11 found; start..end, strand, type, name):
    124..175     -  misc_feature   bom (fragment): basis of mobility region from pBR322
    182..259     +  promoter       lacI promoter: lacI
    260..615     +  CDS            lacI (fragment): lac repressor; lacI; The lac repressor binds to the lac operator to inhibit transcription in E. coli. This inhibition can be relieved by adding lactose or isopropyl-β-D-thiogalactopyranoside (IPTG).
    648..675     -  terminator     rrnB T2 terminator: transcription terminator T2 from the E. coli rrnB gene
    807..850     +  terminator     rrnB T1 terminator: Escherichia coli rrnB; transcription terminator T1 from the E. coli rrnB gene
    897..933     -  CDS            lacZα (fragment): LacZα fragment of β-galactosidase; lacZ fragment
    949..1048    +  protein_bind   attL1: mutant version of attL; recombination site for the Gateway® LR reaction LR Clonase™
   1070..1169    -  protein_bind   attL2: mutant version of attL; recombination site for the Gateway® LR reaction LR Clonase™
   1280..1384    +  promoter       AmpR promoter: bla
   1385..2245    +  CDS            AmpR: β-lactamase; bla; confers resistance to ampicillin, carbenicillin, and related antibiotics
   2416..3004    +  rep_origin     ori: high-copy-number ColE1/pMB1/pBR322/pUC origin of replication
>Addgene plasmid #216145 | pCENTR_MGGAGM | addgene full sequence | sequence record 430579 | Addgene NGS Result
CTTTCCTGCGTTATCCCCTGATTCTGTGGATAACCGTATTACCGCCTTTGAGTGAGCTGATACCGCTCGC
CGCAGCCGAACGACCGAGCGCAGCGAGTCAGTGAGCGAGGAAGCGGAAGAGCGCCTGATGCGGTATTTTC
TCCTTACGCATCTGTGCGGTATTTCACACCGCATAAATTCCGACACCATCGAATGGCGCAAAACCTTTCG
CGGTATGGCATGATAGCGCCCGGAAGAGAGTCAATTCAGGGTGGTGAATGTGAAACCAGTAACGTTATAC
GATGTCGCAGAGTATGCCGGTGTCTCTTATCAGACCGTTTCCCGCGTGGTGAACCAGGCCAGCCACGTTT
CTGCGAAAACGCGGGAAAAAGTGGAAGCGGCGATGGCGGAGCTGAATTACATTCCCAACCGCGTGGCACA
ACAACTGGCGGGCAAACAGTCGTTGCTGATTGGCGTTGCCACCTCCAGTCTGGCCCTGCACGCGCCGTCG
CAAATTGTCGCGGCGATTAAATCTCGCGCCGATCAACTGGGTGCCAGCGTGGTGGTGTCGATGGTAGAAC
GAAGCGGCGTCGAAGCCTGTAAAGCGGCGGTGCACAATCTTCTCGCGCAACGCGTACCGCTAGCCAGGAA
GAGTTTGTAGAAACGCAAAAAGGCCATCCGTCAGGATGGCCTTCTGCTTAGTTTGATGCCTGGCAGTTTA
TGGCGGGCGTCCTGCCCGCCACCCTCCGGGCCGTTGCTTCACAACGTTCAAATCCGCTCCCGGCGGATTT
GTCCTACTCAGGAGAGCGTTCACCGACAAACAACAGATAAAACGAAAGGCCCAGTCTTCCGACTGAGCCT
TTCGTTTTATTTGATGCCTGGCAGTTCCCTACTCTCGCGTTAACGCTAGCATGGATGTTTTCCCAGTCAC
GACGTTGTAAAACGACGGCCAGTCTTAAGCTCGGGCCCCAAATAATGATTTTATTTTGACTGATAGTGAC
CTGTTCGTTGCAACAAATTGATGAGCAATGCTTTTTTATAATGCCAACTTTGTACAAAAAAGCAGGCTTA
ATGGGTGGTGCAGGAATGAACCCAGCTTTCTTGTACAAAGTTGGCATTATAAGAAAGCATTGCTTATCAA
TTTGTTGCAACGAACAGGTCACTATCAGTCAAAATAAAATCATTATTTGCCATCCAGCTGATAAGACGAA
AGGGCCTCGTGATACGCCTATTTTTATAGGTTAATGTCATGATAATAATGGTTTCTTAGACGTCAGGTGG
CACTTTTCGGGGAAATGTGCGCGGAACCCCTATTTGTTTATTTTTCTAAATACATTCAAATATGTATCCG
CTCATGAGACAATAACCCTGATAAATGCTTCAATAATATTGAAAAAGGAAGAGTATGAGTATTCAACATT
TCCGTGTCGCCCTTATTCCCTTTTTTGCGGCATTTTGCCTTCCTGTTTTTGCTCACCCAGAAACGCTGGT
GAAAGTAAAAGATGCTGAAGATCAGTTGGGTGCACGAGTGGGTTACATCGAACTGGATCTCAACAGCGGT
AAGATCCTTGAGAGTTTTCGCCCCGAAGAACGTTTTCCAATGATGAGCACTTTTAAAGTTCTGCTATGTG
GCGCGGTATTATCCCGTGTTGACGCCGGGCAAGAGCAACTCGGTCGCCGCATACACTATTCTCAGAATGA
CTTGGTTGAGTACTCACCAGTCACAGAAAAGCATCTTACGGATGGCATGACAGTAAGAGAATTATGCAGT
GCTGCCATAACCATGAGTGATAACACTGCGGCCAACTTACTTCTGACAACGATCGGAGGACCGAAGGAGC
TAACCGCTTTTTTGCACAACATGGGGGATCATGTAACTCGCCTTGATCGTTGGGAACCGGAGCTGAATGA
AGCCATACCAAACGACGAGCGTGACACCACGATGCCTGCAGCAATGGCAACAACGTTGCGCAAACTATTA
ACTGGCGAACTACTTACTCTAGCTTCCCGGCAACAATTAATAGACTGGATGGAGGCGGATAAAGTTGCAG
GACCACTTCTGCGCTCGGCCCTTCCGGCTGGCTGGTTTATTGCTGATAAATCTGGAGCCGGTGAGCGTGG
GTCTCGCGGTATCATTGCAGCACTGGGGCCAGATGGTAAGCCCTCCCGTATCGTAGTTATCTACACGACG
GGGAGTCAGGCAACTATGGATGAACGAAATAGACAGATCGCTGAGATAGGTGCCTCACTGATTAAGCATT
GGTAACTGTCAGACCAAGTTTACTCATATATACTTTAGATTGATTTAAAACTTCATTTTTAATTTAAAAG
GATCTAGGTGAAGATCCTTTTTGATAATCTCATGACCAAAATCCCTTAACGTGAGTTTTCGTTCCACTGA
GCGTCAGACCCCGTAGAAAAGATCAAAGGATCTTCTTGAGATCCTTTTTTTCTGCGCGTAATCTGCTGCT
TGCAAACAAAAAAACCACCGCTACCAGCGGTGGTTTGTTTGCCGGATCAAGAGCTACCAACTCTTTTTCC
GAAGGTAACTGGCTTCAGCAGAGCGCAGATACCAAATACTGTCCTTCTAGTGTAGCCGTAGTTAGGCCAC
CACTTCAAGAACTCTGTAGCACCGCCTACATACCTCGCTCTGCTAATCCTGTTACCAGTGGCTGCTGCCA
GTGGCGATAAGTCGTGTCTTACCGGGTTGGACTCAAGACGATAGTTACCGGATAAGGCGCAGCGGTCGGG
CTGAACGGGGGGTTCGTGCACACAGCCCAGCTTGGAGCGAACGACCTACACCGAACTGAGATACCTACAG
CGTGAGCTATGAGAAAGCGCCACGCTTCCCGAAGGGAGAAAGGCGGACAGGTATCCGGTAAGCGGCAGGG
TCGGAACAGGAGAGCGCACGAGGGAGCTTCCAGGGGGAAACGCCTGGTATCTTTATAGTCCTGTCGGGTT
TCGCCACCTCTGACTTGAGCGTCGATTTTTGTGATGCTCGTCAGGGGGGCGGAGCCTATGGAAAAACGCC
AGCAACGCGGCCTTTTTACGGTTCCTGGCCTTTTGCTGGCCTTTTGCTCACATGTT
