>Addgene plasmid #216145 | pCENTR_MGGAGM | depositor partial sequence | sequence record 420900 | attL1-attL2 with MGGAGM Linker
TTTGATGCCTGGCAGTTCCCTACTCTCGCGTTAACGCTAGCATGGATGTTTTCCCAGTCACGACGTTGTA
AAACGACGGCCAGTCTTAAGCTCGGGCCCCAAATAATGATTTTATTTTGACTGATAGTGACCTGTTCGTT
GCAACAAATTGATGAGCAATGCTTTTTTATAATGCCAACTTTGTACAAAAAAGCAGGCTTAATGGGTGGT
GCAGGAATGAACCCAGCTTTCTTGTACAAAGTTGGCATTATAAGAAAGCATTGCTTATCAATTTGTTGCA
ACGAACAGGTCACTATCAGTCAAAATAAAATCATTATTTGCCATCCAGCTGATAAGACGAAAGGGCCTCG
TGATACGCCTATTTTTATAGGTTAATGTCATGATAATAATGGTTTCTTAGACGTCAGGTGGCACTTTTCG
GGGAAATG
